Addgene plasmid #142795: TFORF1421
Purpose: Lentiviral vector for overexpressing transcription factor ORFs with unique 24-bp barcodes. Barcodes facilitate identification of transcription factors in pooled screens.
Depositing lab: Feng Zhang. Depositing organization: Broad Institute. Publication: A transcription factor atlas of directed differentiation. Joung J, Ma S, Tay T, Geiger-Schuller KR, Kirchgatterer PC, Verdine VK, Guo B, Arias-Garcia MA, Allen WE, Singh A, Kuksenko O, Abudayyeh OO, Gootenberg JS, Fu Z, Macrae RK, Buenrostro JD, Regev A, Zhang F. Cell. 2023 Jan 5;186(1):209-229.e26. doi: 10.1016/j.cell.2022.11.026. PubMed 36608654.
Backbone
  Vector backbone: pLX_TRC317
  Backbone manufacturer: Broad Institute Genetic Perturbation Platform
  Backbone size w/o insert (bp): 8264
  Vector type: Mammalian Expression, Lentiviral
  Selectable markers: Puromycin
Growth in bacteria
  Bacterial resistance: Ampicillin, 100 μg/mL
  Growth temperature: 37°C
  Growth strain: NEB Stable
  Copy number: High Copy
Gene/Insert
  Gene/Insert name: ZNF211
  Species: H. sapiens (human)
  Insert size (bp): 1769
  Entrez Gene: ZNF211 (a.k.a. C2H2-25, CH2H2-25, ZNF-25)
  Promoter: EF1a
  Cloning method: Unknown
  Sequencing primers: 5′ GGGTGGAGACTGAAGTTAGGCCAG; 3′ CACATAGCGTAAAAGGAGCAACATAG
Terms and licenses: Academic/Nonprofit Terms; Industry Terms: Not Available to Industry
Depositor comments: NM_001265599,ENST00000254182 . The transcription factor ORF portion of this plasmid was synthesized by Genewiz. Please test multiple small colonies in case of plasmid recombination. To make this collection available in a timely manner, a portion of this collection was not fully sequenced by Addgene. If an Addgene verified full plasmid sequence is not available, please contact us prior to placing an order to request the full sequence.
How to cite: TFORF1421 was a gift from Feng Zhang (Addgene plasmid # 142795 ; http://n2t.net/addgene:142795 ; RRID:Addgene_142795)
