[The description below was written by a language model from this plasmid's Addgene catalogue record and pLannotate feature annotations shown in this document.]
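Description:
TFORF1421 is a third-generation-style, self-inactivating lentiviral expression plasmid built on the pLX_TRC317 backbone from the Broad Institute Genetic Perturbation Platform. It carries the human zinc-finger transcription factor ZNF211 as a synthesized open reading frame. The full sequence record is about 10 kb, consistent with the 8.3 kb backbone plus a roughly 1.8 kb insert. In bacteria it is maintained through a high-copy ColE1/pUC-type origin and selected with ampicillin via the bla gene. An f1 origin and remnants of a lac/T7/T3 cloning region are also present. The depositor notes that the plasmid can recombine, as is common for LTR-containing vectors.

The viral portion begins with an RSV promoter fused to a truncated HIV-1 5' LTR, which allows Tat-independent production of genomic RNA in packaging cells. This is followed by the Ψ packaging signal, a gag fragment and the RRE for Rev-dependent nuclear export. An SV40 early promoter then drives a puromycin N-acetyltransferase cassette for selecting transduced mammalian cells, followed by a cPPT/CTS element that aids nuclear import. Downstream, the constitutive EF-1α promoter drives ZNF211. The automated annotation labels only part of this ORF as ZNF211, probably reflecting partial matching to its reference entry. A WPRE after the insert enhances transcript stability and expression, and the ΔU3 3' LTR inactivates the viral promoter after integration.

According to the record, each member of this collection carries a unique 24-bp barcode, which is not annotated in the feature table. The barcode allows the overexpressed factor to be identified in pooled screens such as directed-differentiation studies.
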