Features (pLannotate 1.2.2; 31 found; start..end, strand, type, name):
      5..231     +  promoter       RSV promoter: Rous sarcoma virus enhancer/promoter
    232..412     +  LTR            5' LTR (truncated): truncated 5' long terminal repeat (LTR) from HIV-1
    459..584     +  misc_feature   HIV-1 Ψ: packaging signal of human immunodeficiency virus type 1
    568..931     +  CDS            HIV-1 gag (fragment): gag protein from human immunodeficiency virus 1; gag
   1077..1310    +  misc_feature   RRE: The Rev response element (RRE) of HIV-1 allows for Rev-dependent mRNA export from the nucleus to the cytoplasm.
   1687..1713    +  CDS            Rev (fragment): human immunodeficiency virus 1 (HIV-1) Rev protein; rev; enhances nuclear export of unspliced and incompletely spliced viral mRNAs
   1720..1743    +  promoter       SV40 promoter (fragment): SV40 early promoter
   1744..1815    +  promoter       SV40 promoter (fragment): SV40 enhancer and early promoter
   1839..1974    +  rep_origin     SV40 ori: SV40 origin of replication
   2020..2616    +  CDS            PuroR (fragment): puromycin N-acetyltransferase; pac from Streptomyces; confers resistance to puromycin
   2665..2782    +  misc_feature   cPPT/CTS: central polypurine tract and central termination sequence of HIV-1
   2847..2913    +  CDS            small t antigen (fragment): SV40 (simian virus 40) small t antigen
   2920..4098    +  promoter       EF-1α promoter: strong constitutive promoter for human elongation factor EF-1α
   4298..4867    +  CDS            ZNF211 (fragment): ZN211_HUMAN - Experimental evidence at transcript level: Swiss-Prot protein existence level 2. May be involved in transcriptional regulation. From Homo sapiens (Human).
   5795..5848    +  promoter       U6 promoter (fragment): RNA polymerase III promoter for human U6 snRNA
   5890..6478    +  misc_feature   WPRE: woodchuck hepatitis virus posttranscriptional regulatory element
   6529..6548    +  misc_feature   cPPT/CTS (fragment): central polypurine tract and central termination sequence of HIV-1
   6550..6783    +  LTR            3' LTR (ΔU3): self-inactivating 3' long terminal repeat (LTR) from HIV-1
   6861..6982    +  polyA_signal   SV40 poly(A) signal: SV40 polyadenylation signal
   7022..7157    +  rep_origin     SV40 ori: SV40 origin of replication
   7178..7196    -  promoter       T7 promoter: promoter for bacteriophage T7 RNA polymerase
   7204..7359    +  CDS            lacZα (fragment): LacZα fragment of β-galactosidase; lacZ fragment
   7364..7792    +  rep_origin     f1 ori (sequence partly withheld): f1 bacteriophage origin of replication; arrow indicates direction of (+) strand synthesis
   7845..7949    +  promoter       AmpR promoter: bla
   7950..8810    +  CDS            AmpR: β-lactamase; bla; confers resistance to ampicillin, carbenicillin, and related antibiotics
   8981..9569    +  rep_origin     ori: high-copy-number ColE1/pMB1/pBR322/pUC origin of replication
   9752..9844    +  CDS            lacI (fragment): lac repressor; lacI; The lac repressor binds to the lac operator to inhibit transcription in E. coli. This inhibition can be relieved by adding lactose or isopropyl-β-D-thiogalactopyranoside (IPTG).
   9857..9878    +  protein_bind   CAP binding site: CAP binding activates transcription in the presence of cAMP. E. coli catabolite activator protein
   9893..9923    +  promoter       lac promoter: promoter for the E. coli lac operon
   9931..9947    +  protein_bind   lac operator: The lac repressor binds to the lac operator to inhibit transcription in E. coli. This inhibition can be relieved by adding lactose or isopropyl-β-D-thiogalactopyranoside (IPTG). lac repressor encoded by lacI
   9992..10010   +  promoter       T3 promoter: promoter for bacteriophage T3 RNA polymerase
>Addgene plasmid #142795 | TFORF1421 | addgene full sequence | sequence record 395856 | Addgene NGS Result
TTAATGTAGTCTTATGCAATACTCTTGTAGTCTTGCAACATGGTAACGATGAGTTAGCAACATGCCTTAC
AAGGAGAGAAAAAGCACCGTGCATGCCGATTGGTGGAAGTAAGGTGGTACGATCGTGCCTTATTAGGAAG
GCAACAGACGGGTCTGACATGGATTGGACGAACCACTGAATTGCCGCATTGCAGAGATATTGTATTTAAG
TGCCTAGCTCGATACATAAACGGGTCTCTCTGGTTAGACCAGATCTGAGCCTGGGAGCTCTCTGGCTAAC
TAGGGAACCCACTGCTTAAGCCTCAATAAAGCTTGCCTTGAGTGCTTCAAGTAGTGTGTGCCCGTCTGTT
GTGTGACTCTGGTAACTAGAGATCCCTCAGACCCTTTTAGTCAGTGTGGAAAATCTCTAGCAGTGGCGCC
CGAACAGGGACTTGAAAGCGAAAGGGAAACCAGAGGAGCTCTCTCGACGCAGGACTCGGCTTGCTGAAGC
GCGCACGGCAAGAGGCGAGGGGCGGCGACTGGTGAGTACGCCAAAAATTTTGACTAGCGGAGGCTAGAAG
GAGAGAGATGGGTGCGAGAGCGTCAGTATTAAGCGGGGGAGAATTAGATCGCGATGGGAAAAAATTCGGT
TAAGGCCAGGGGGAAAGAAAAAATATAAATTAAAACATATAGTATGGGCAAGCAGGGAGCTAGAACGATT
CGCAGTTAATCCTGGCCTGTTAGAAACATCAGAAGGCTGTAGACAAATACTGGGACAGCTACAACCATCC
CTTCAGACAGGATCAGAAGAACTTAGATCATTATATAATACAGTAGCAACCCTCTATTGTGTGCATCAAA
GGATAGAGATAAAAGACACCAAGGAAGCTTTAGACAAGATAGAGGAAGAGCAAAACAAAAGTAAGACCAC
CGCACAGCAAGCGGCCGCTGATCTTCAGACCTGGAGGAGGAGATATGAGGGACAATTGGAGAAGTGAATT
ATATAAATATAAAGTAGTAAAAATTGAACCATTAGGAGTAGCACCCACCAAGGCAAAGAGAAGAGTGGTG
CAGAGAGAAAAAAGAGCAGTGGGAATAGGAGCTTTGTTCCTTGGGTTCTTGGGAGCAGCAGGAAGCACTA
TGGGCGCAGCGTCAATGACGCTGACGGTACAGGCCAGACAATTATTGTCTGGTATAGTGCAGCAGCAGAA
CAATTTGCTGAGGGCTATTGAGGCGCAACAGCATCTGTTGCAACTCACAGTCTGGGGCATCAAGCAGCTC
CAGGCAAGAATCCTGGCTGTGGAAAGATACCTAAAGGATCAACAGCTCCTGGGGATTTGGGGTTGCTCTG
GAAAACTCATTTGCACCACTGCTGTGCCTTGGAATGCTAGTTGGAGTAATAAATCTCTGGAACAGATTTG
GAATCACACGACCTGGATGGAGTGGGACAGAGAAATTAACAATTACACAAGCTTAATACACTCCTTAATT
GAAGAATCGCAAAACCAGCAAGAAAAGAATGAACAAGAATTATTGGAATTAGATAAATGGGCAAGTTTGT
GGAATTGGTTTAACATAACAAATTGGCTGTGGTATATAAAATTATTCATAATGATAGTAGGAGGCTTGGT
AGGTTTAAGAATAGTTTTTGCTGTACTTTCTATAGTGAATAGAGTTAGGCAGGGATATTCACCATTATCG
TTTCAGACCCACCTCCCAACCCCGAGGGGACCCATGCATTGCATCTCAATTAGTCAGCAACCAGGTGTGG
AAAGTCCCCAGGCTCCCCAGCAGGCAGAAGTATGCAAAGCATGCGTCTCAATTAGTCAGCAACCATAGTC
CCGCCCCTAACTCCGCCCATCCCGCCCCTAACTCCGCCCAGTTCCGCCCATTCTCCGCCCCATGGCTGAC
TAATTTTTTTTATTTATGCAGAGGCCGAGGCCGCCTCGGCCTCTGAGCTATTCCAGAAGTAGTGAGGAGG
CTTTTTTGGAGGCCTAGGCTTTTGCAAAAAGCTTTCTAGAGGTACCACCGGAGCTTACCATGACCGAGTA
CAAGCCCACGGTGCGCCTCGCCACCCGCGACGACGTCCCCAGGGCCGTACGCACCCTCGCCGCCGCGTTC
GCCGACTACCCCGCCACGCGCCACACCGTCGATCCGGACCGCCACATCGAGCGGGTCACCGAGCTGCAAG
AACTCTTCCTCACGCGCGTCGGGCTCGACATCGGCAAGGTGTGGGTCGCGGACGACGGCGCCGCCGTGGC
GGTCTGGACCACGCCGGAGAGCGTCGAAGCGGGGGCGGTGTTCGCCGAGATCGGCCCGCGCATGGCCGAG
TTGAGCGGTTCCCGGCTGGCCGCGCAGCAACAGATGGAAGGCCTCCTGGCGCCGCACCGGCCCAAGGAGC
CCGCGTGGTTCCTGGCCACCGTCGGCGTCTCGCCCGACCACCAGGGCAAGGGTCTGGGCAGCGCCGTCGT
GCTCCCCGGAGTGGAGGCGGCCGAGCGCGCCGGGGTGCCCGCCTTCCTGGAGACCTCCGCGCCCCGCAAC
CTCCCCTTCTACGAGCGGCTCGGCTTCACCGTCACCGCCGACGTCGAGGTGCCCGAAGGACCGCGCACCT
GGTGCATGACCCGCAAGCCCGGTGCCAGTTAACGAATTCTAGATCTTGAGACAAATGGCAGTATTCATCC
ACAATTTTAAAAGAAAAGGGGGGATTGGGGGGTACAGTGCAGGGGAAAGAATAGTAGACATAATAGCAAC
AGACATACAAACTAAAGAATTACAAAAACAAATTACAAAAATTCAAAATTTTCGGGTTTATTACAGGGAC
AGCAGAGATCCACTTTGGCGCCGGCTCGAGGCCTGCAGGTGCAAAGATGGATAAAGTTTTAAACAGAGAG
GAATCTTTGCAGCTAATGGACCTTCTAGGTCTTGAAAGGAGTGGGAATTGGCTCCGGTGCCCGTCAGTGG
GCAGAGCGCACATCGCCCACAGTCCCCGAGAAGTTGGGGGGAGGGGTCGGCAATTGAACCGGTGCCTAGA
GAAGGTGGCGCGGGGTAAACTGGGAAAGTGATGTCGTGTACTGGCTCCGCCTTTTTCCCGAGGGTGGGGG
AGAACCGTATATAAGTGCAGTAGTCGCCGTGAACGTTCTTTTTCGCAACGGGTTTGCCGCCAGAACACAG
GTAAGTGCCGTGTGTGGTTCCCGCGGGCCTGGCCTCTTTACGGGTTATGGCCCTTGCGTGCCTTGAATTA
CTTCCACCTGGCTGCAGTACGTGATTCTTGATCCCGAGCTTCGGGTTGGAAGTGGGTGGGAGAGTTCGAG
GCCTTGCGCTTAAGGAGCCCCTTCGCCTCGTGCTTGAGTTGAGGCCTGGCCTGGGCGCTGGGGCCGCCGC
GTGCGAATCTGGTGGCACCTTCGCGCCTGTCTCGCTGCTTTCGATAAGTCTCTAGCCATTTAAAATTTTT
GATGACCTGCTGCGACGCTTTTTTTCTGGCAAGATAGTCTTGTAAATGCGGGCCAAGATCTGCACACTGG
TATTTCGGTTTTTGGGGCCGCGGGCGGCGACGGGGCCCGTGCGTCCCAGCGCACATGTTCGGCGAGGCGG
GGCCTGCGAGCGCGGCCACCGAGAATCGGACGGGGGTAGTCTCAAGCTGGCCGGCCTGCTCTGGTGCCTG
GCCTCGCGCCGCCGTGTATCGCCCCGCCCTGGGCGGCAAGGCTGGCCCGGTCGGCACCAGTTGCGTGAGC
GGAAAGATGGCCGCTTCCCGGCCCTGCTGCAGGGAGCTCAAAATGGAGGACGCGGCGCTCGGGAGAGCGG
GCGGGTGAGTCACCCACACAAAGGAAAAGGGCCTTTCCGTCCTCAGCCGTCGCTTCATGTGACTCCACGG
AGTACCGGGCGCCGTCCAGGCACCTCGATTAGTTCTCGAGCTTTTGGAGTACGTCGTCTTTAGGTTGGGG
GGAGGGGTTTTATGCGATGGAGTTTCCCCACACTGAGTGGGTGGAGACTGAAGTTAGGCCAGCTTGGCAC
TTGATGTAATTCTCCTTGGAATTTGCCCTTTTTGAGTTTGGATCTTGGTTCATTCTCAAGCCTCAGACAG
TGGTTCAAAGTTTTTTTCTTCCATTTCAGGTGTCGTGAGGCTAGCACCGCCACCATGCTGGAGAACTTTG
CACTTACGTCCTCCCTGGGACTTATATCATCCTGGTCTCATGTAGTTGCTCAACTAGGGCTAGGGGAAGT
GCCCTCTGTTCTTCACAGGATGTTCATGACTCCAGCCTCAGCAAGATGGGATCAGAGAGGGCCTGGCCTA
CATGAATGGCACTTGGGAAAAGGCATGTCATCAGGTTGTTGGTGTGGAGTGGAACATGAGGAAACACCTT
CTGAACAGAGAATTTCTGGAGAAAGAGTGCCACAGTTCAGGACTTCCAAAGAAGGTTCATCTTCCCAGAA
TGCCGACTCCTGTGAAATATGTTGCCTGGTCTTGAGAGATATTTTGCACTTGGCTGAACACCAAGGAACA
AACTGCGGGCAGAAACTACACACATGTGGAAAACAATTCTACATCAGTGCAAATCTTCAACAGCACCAGA
GGCAGCACATTACAGAGGCACCTTTCAGAAGTTATGTGGACACTGCCTCGTTTACACAGAGTTGCATAGT
CCATGTGTCGGAGAAACCCTTTACCTGCAGGGAGATCAGGAAAGACTTCCTGGCCAACATGAGGTTTCTC
CATCAAGACGCCACTCAAACAGGGGAGAAGCCAAATAACAGTAACAAGTGTGCGGTGGCCTTTTACAGTG
GAAAAAGTCATCACAACTGGGGAAAATGCAGTAAAGCCTTTAGCCACATAGACACACTTGTTCAGGACCA
GAGAATCCTCACTAGAGAAGGACTTTTTGAGTGCAGTAAATGTGGGAAAGCATGTACGCGAAGATGTAAC
CTCATTCAGCACCAGAAAGTCCACAGTGAAGAAAGGCCTTATGAATGCAATGAATGTGGAAAATTCTTTA
CCTACTACTCCAGTTTCATTATACATCAGAGAGTTCATACTGGAGAAAGGCCTTATGCGTGCCCTGAATG
TGGGAAATCGTTTAGTCAGATATACAGCCTCAATAGCCATAGGAAAGTTCACACTGGAGAAAGGCCTTAT
GAATGTGGGGAATGTGGGAAATCTTTTAGCCAAAGGTCCAACCTCATGCAGCATCGCAGAGTTCACACTG
GAGAAAGGCCTTATGAATGCAGCGAATGTGGGAAATCTTTTAGCCAAAACTTTAGCCTGATCTACCACCA
GAGAGTTCACACTGGAGAAAGACCTCATGAGTGCAATGAATGTGGAAAATCCTTTAGCCGAAGCTCCAGC
CTCATTCACCACCGGAGACTTCACACTGGAGAAAGACCCTATGAGTGCAGTAAATGTGGGAAGTCATTTA
AGCAAAGCTCCAGCTTCAGTTCACATCGGAAAGTCCACACAGGGGAAAGGCCTTATGTGTGTGGGGAATG
TGGGAAATCCTTTAGCCATAGCTCCAACCTTAAGAACCACCAGAGAGTTCACACTGGAGAAAGACCTGTT
GAGTGCAGTGAATGTAGCAAATCCTTTAGCTGTAAATCTAACCTCATTAAACACCTGAGAGTTCACACTG
GAGAAAGGCCTTATGAGTGCAGTGAATGTGGGAAATCCTTTAGCCAAAGTTCTAGCCTCATTCAACACCG
CAGAGTTCACACGGGAAAAAGGCCTTATCAGTGCAGTCAATGTGGGAAATCCTTTGGCTGCAAATCTGTC
CTCATTCAACACCAGAGAGTTCACATTGGAGAAAAGCCTTAGTAATGAACTAGTCCGTAACTTGAAAGTA
TTTCGATTTCTTGGCTTTATATATCTTGTGGAAAGGACGATGCTCACTCATAAGTGTTATCAACACGCGT
TAAGTCGACAATCAACCTCTGGATTACAAAATTTGTGAAAGATTGACTGGTATTCTTAACTATGTTGCTC
CTTTTACGCTATGTGGATACGCTGCTTTAATGCCTTTGTATCATGCTATTGCTTCCCGTATGGCTTTCAT
TTTCTCCTCCTTGTATAAATCCTGGTTGCTGTCTCTTTATGAGGAGTTGTGGCCCGTTGTCAGGCAACGT
GGCGTGGTGTGCACTGTGTTTGCTGACGCAACCCCCACTGGTTGGGGCATTGCCACCACCTGTCAGCTCC
TTTCCGGGACTTTCGCTTTCCCCCTCCCTATTGCCACGGCGGAACTCATCGCCGCCTGCCTTGCCCGCTG
CTGGACAGGGGCTCGGCTGTTGGGCACTGACAATTCCGTGGTGTTGTCGGGGAAATCATCGTCCTTTCCT
TGGCTGCTCGCCTGTGTTGCCACCTGGATTCTGCGCGGGACGTCCTTCTGCTACGTCCCTTCGGCCCTCA
ATCCAGCGGACCTTCCTTCCCGCGGCCTGCTGCCGGCTCTGCGGCCTCTTCCGCGTCTTCGCCTTCGCCC
TCAGACGAGTCGGATCTCCCTTTGGGCCGCCTCCCCGCGTCGACTTTAAGACCAATGACTTACAAGGCAG
CTGTAGATCTTAGCCACTTTTTAAAAGAAAAGGGGGGACTGGAAGGGCTAATTCACTCCCAACGAAGACA
AGATCTGCTTTTTGCTTGTACTGGGTCTCTCTGGTTAGACCAGATCTGAGCCTGGGAGCTCTCTGGCTAA
CTAGGGAACCCACTGCTTAAGCCTCAATAAAGCTTGCCTTGAGTGCTTCAAGTAGTGTGTGCCCGTCTGT
TGTGTGACTCTGGTAACTAGAGATCCCTCAGACCCTTTTAGTCAGTGTGGAAAATCTCTAGCAGTACGTA
TAGTAGTTCATGTCATCTTATTATTCAGTATTTATAACTTGCAAAGAAATGAATATCAGAGAGTGAGAGG
AACTTGTTTATTGCAGCTTATAATGGTTACAAATAAAGCAATAGCATCACAAATTTCACAAATAAAGCAT
TTTTTTCACTGCATTCTAGTTGTGGTTTGTCCAAACTCATCAATGTATCTTATCATGTCTGGCTCTAGCT
ATCCCGCCCCTAACTCCGCCCATCCCGCCCCTAACTCCGCCCAGTTCCGCCCATTCTCCGCCCCATGGCT
GACTAATTTTTTTTATTTATGCAGAGGCCGAGGCCGCCTCGGCCTCTGAGCTATTCCAGAAGTAGTGAGG
AGGCTTTTTTGGAGGCCTAGGGACGTACCCAATTCGCCCTATAGTGAGTCGTATTACGCGCGCTCACTGG
CCGTCGTTTTACAACGTCGTGACTGGGAAAACCCTGGCGTTACCCAACTTAATCGCCTTGCAGCACATCC
CCCTTTCGCCAGCTGGCGTAATAGCGAAGAGGCCCGCACCGATCGCCCTTCCCAACAGTTGCGCAGCCTG
AATGGCGAATGGG
[124 nt withheld, positions 7364-7487]
C
[91 nt withheld, positions 7489-7579]
A
[49 nt withheld, positions 7581-7629]
CCTTTGACGTTGGAGTCCACGTTCTTT
[37 nt withheld, positions 7657-7693]
ACCCTATCTCGGTCTATTCTTTTGATTTATAAGGGATTTTGCCGATTTCGGCCTATTGGTTAAAAAATGA
GCTGATTTAACAAAAATTTAACGCGAATTTTAACAAAATATTAACGCTTACAATTTAGGTGGCACTTTTC
GGGGAAATGTGCGCGGAACCCCTATTTGTTTATTTTTCTAAATACATTCAAATATGTATCCGCTCATGAG
ACAATAACCCTGATAAATGCTTCAATAATATTGAAAAAGGAAGAGTATGAGTATTCAACATTTCCGTGTC
GCCCTTATTCCCTTTTTTGCGGCATTTTGCCTTCCTGTTTTTGCTCACCCAGAAACGCTGGTGAAAGTAA
AAGATGCTGAAGATCAGTTGGGTGCACGAGTGGGTTACATCGAACTGGATCTCAACAGCGGTAAGATCCT
TGAGAGTTTTCGCCCCGAAGAACGTTTTCCAATGATGAGCACTTTTAAAGTTCTGCTATGTGGCGCGGTA
TTATCCCGTATTGACGCCGGGCAAGAGCAACTCGGTCGCCGCATACACTATTCTCAGAATGACTTGGTTG
AGTACTCACCAGTCACAGAAAAGCATCTTACGGATGGCATGACAGTAAGAGAATTATGCAGTGCTGCCAT
AACCATGAGTGATAACACTGCGGCCAACTTACTTCTGACAACGATCGGAGGACCGAAGGAGCTAACCGCT
TTTTTGCACAACATGGGGGATCATGTAACTCGCCTTGATCGTTGGGAACCGGAGCTGAATGAAGCCATAC
CAAACGACGAGCGTGACACCACGATGCCTGTAGCAATGGCAACAACGTTGCGCAAACTATTAACTGGCGA
ACTACTTACTCTAGCTTCCCGGCAACAATTAATAGACTGGATGGAGGCGGATAAAGTTGCAGGACCACTT
CTGCGCTCGGCCCTTCCGGCTGGCTGGTTTATTGCTGATAAATCTGGAGCCGGTGAGCGTGGGTCTCGCG
GTATCATTGCAGCACTGGGGCCAGATGGTAAGCCCTCCCGTATCGTAGTTATCTACACGACGGGGAGTCA
GGCAACTATGGATGAACGAAATAGACAGATCGCTGAGATAGGTGCCTCACTGATTAAGCATTGGTAACTG
TCAGACCAAGTTTACTCATATATACTTTAGATTGATTTAAAACTTCATTTTTAATTTAAAAGGATCTAGG
TGAAGATCCTTTTTGATAATCTCATGACCAAAATCCCTTAACGTGAGTTTTCGTTCCACTGAGCGTCAGA
CCCCGTAGAAAAGATCAAAGGATCTTCTTGAGATCCTTTTTTTCTGCGCGTAATCTGCTGCTTGCAAACA
AAAAAACCACCGCTACCAGCGGTGGTTTGTTTGCCGGATCAAGAGCTACCAACTCTTTTTCCGAAGGTAA
CTGGCTTCAGCAGAGCGCAGATACCAAATACTGTTCTTCTAGTGTAGCCGTAGTTAGGCCACCACTTCAA
GAACTCTGTAGCACCGCCTACATACCTCGCTCTGCTAATCCTGTTACCAGTGGCTGCTGCCAGTGGCGAT
AAGTCGTGTCTTACCGGGTTGGACTCAAGACGATAGTTACCGGATAAGGCGCAGCGGTCGGGCTGAACGG
GGGGTTCGTGCACACAGCCCAGCTTGGAGCGAACGACCTACACCGAACTGAGATACCTACAGCGTGAGCT
ATGAGAAAGCGCCACGCTTCCCGAAGGGAGAAAGGCGGACAGGTATCCGGTAAGCGGCAGGGTCGGAACA
GGAGAGCGCACGAGGGAGCTTCCAGGGGGAAACGCCTGGTATCTTTATAGTCCTGTCGGGTTTCGCCACC
TCTGACTTGAGCGTCGATTTTTGTGATGCTCGTCAGGGGGGCGGAGCCTATGGAAAAACGCCAGCAACGC
GGCCTTTTTACGGTTCCTGGCCTTTTGCTGGCCTTTTGCTCACATGTTCTTTCCTGCGTTATCCCCTGAT
TCTGTGGATAACCGTATTACCGCCTTTGAGTGAGCTGATACCGCTCGCCGCAGCCGAACGACCGAGCGCA
GCGAGTCAGTGAGCGAGGAAGCGGAAGAGCGCCCAATACGCAAACCGCCTCTCCCCGCGCGTTGGCCGAT
TCATTAATGCAGCTGGCACGACAGGTTTCCCGACTGGAAAGCGGGCAGTGAGCGCAACGCAATTAATGTG
AGTTAGCTCACTCATTAGGCACCCCAGGCTTTACACTTTATGCTTCCGGCTCGTATGTTGTGTGGAATTG
TGAGCGGATAACAATTTCACACAGGAAACAGCTATGACCATGATTACGCCAAGCGCGCAATTAACCCTCA
CTAAAGGGAACAAAAGCTGGAGCTGCAAGC
