>Addgene plasmid #142795 | TFORF1421 | depositor partial sequence | sequence record 280523 | Insert
ACCGCCACCATGCTGGAGAACTTTGCACTTACGTCCTCCCTGGGACTTATATCATCCTGGTCTCATGTAG
TTGCTCAACTAGGGCTAGGGGAAGTGCCCTCTGTTCTTCACAGGATGTTCATGACTCCAGCCTCAGCAAG
ATGGGATCAGAGAGGGCCTGGCCTACATGAATGGCACTTGGGAAAAGGCATGTCATCAGGTTGTTGGTGT
GGAGTGGAACATGAGGAAACACCTTCTGAACAGAGAATTTCTGGAGAAAGAGTGCCACAGTTCAGGACTT
CCAAAGAAGGTTCATCTTCCCAGAATGCCGACTCCTGTGAAATATGTTGCCTGGTCTTGAGAGATATTTT
GCACTTGGCTGAACACCAAGGAACAAACTGCGGGCAGAAACTACACACATGTGGAAAACAATTCTACATC
AGTGCAAATCTTCAACAGCACCAGAGGCAGCACATTACAGAGGCACCTTTCAGAAGTTATGTGGACACTG
CCTCGTTTACACAGAGTTGCATAGTCCATGTGTCGGAGAAACCCTTTACCTGCAGGGAGATCAGGAAAGA
CTTCCTGGCCAACATGAGGTTTCTCCATCAAGACGCCACTCAAACAGGGGAGAAGCCAAATAACAGTAAC
AAGTGTGCGGTGGCCTTTTACAGTGGAAAAAGTCATCACAACTGGGGAAAATGCAGTAAAGCCTTTAGCC
ACATAGACACACTTGTTCAGGACCAGAGAATCCTCACTAGAGAAGGACTTTTTGAGTGCAGTAAATGTGG
GAAAGCATGTACGCGAAGATGTAACCTCATTCAGCACCAGAAAGTCCACAGTGAAGAAAGGCCTTATGAA
TGCAATGAATGTGGAAAATTCTTTACCTACTACTCCAGTTTCATTATACATCAGAGAGTTCATACTGGAG
AAAGGCCTTATGCGTGCCCTGAATGTGGGAAATCGTTTAGTCAGATATACAGCCTCAATAGCCATAGGAA
AGTTCACACTGGAGAAAGGCCTTATGAATGTGGGGAATGTGGGAAATCTTTTAGCCAAAGGTCCAACCTC
ATGCAGCATCGCAGAGTTCACACTGGAGAAAGGCCTTATGAATGCAGCGAATGTGGGAAATCTTTTAGCC
AAAACTTTAGCCTGATCTACCACCAGAGAGTTCACACTGGAGAAAGACCTCATGAGTGCAATGAATGTGG
AAAATCCTTTAGCCGAAGCTCCAGCCTCATTCACCACCGGAGACTTCACACTGGAGAAAGACCCTATGAG
TGCAGTAAATGTGGGAAGTCATTTAAGCAAAGCTCCAGCTTCAGTTCACATCGGAAAGTCCACACAGGGG
AAAGGCCTTATGTGTGTGGGGAATGTGGGAAATCCTTTAGCCATAGCTCCAACCTTAAGAACCACCAGAG
AGTTCACACTGGAGAAAGACCTGTTGAGTGCAGTGAATGTAGCAAATCCTTTAGCTGTAAATCTAACCTC
ATTAAACACCTGAGAGTTCACACTGGAGAAAGGCCTTATGAGTGCAGTGAATGTGGGAAATCCTTTAGCC
AAAGTTCTAGCCTCATTCAACACCGCAGAGTTCACACGGGAAAAAGGCCTTATCAGTGCAGTCAATGTGG
GAAATCCTTTGGCTGCAAATCTGTCCTCATTCAACACCAGAGAGTTCACATTGGAGAAAAGCCTTAGTAA
TGAACTAGTCCGTAACTTGAAAGTATTTCGATTTCTTGGCTTTATATATCTTGTGGAAAGGACGATGCTC
ACTCATAAGTGTTATCAAC
