>Addgene plasmid #142795 | TFORF1421 | depositor partial sequence | sequence record 280524 | Barcode
TGCTCACTCATAAGTGTTATCAAC
